>Addgene plasmid #52038 | pcDNA3.1-Hmga2 shMut ATG wt | addgene partial sequence | sequence record 81151 | CMV-F 5'-CGCAAATGGGCGGTAGGCGTG-3'
TAGCAGAGCTCTCTGGCTAACTAGAGAACCCACTGCTTACTGGCTTATCGAAATTAATACGACTCACTAT
AGGGAGACCCAAGCTGGCTAGCGTTTAAACTTAAGCTTGGTACCGAGCTCGGATCCACTAGTCCAGTGTG
GTGGAATTCCCGGGATCGCAACTCCCGAGCCTTTGCGGAGAGAGCAACCCTCTCCGCCTCCAACTCTTCC
CTCTCCTTCGCTTCCCGCCTCCTCTCCCTACCTCCACCTCTACCTCCGCCACCCACTGCCCGCAGCGCCT
CCTCCTTTCCTCCTCCTCCTCTCCTCCTCCTCTCTTCCTCCTCCCCTCTCTCTTTTTGGCAGCCGCTGGA
CGTCCGGTGTTGATGGTGGCAGCGGCGGCAGCCTAAGCAGCAGCAGTAGTCCCCGGCGCACTCGCCAGCT
CGCCTGCTCTCGCCGCTCTTGCCCTCTCCAGCTCTCTACATCCCGTCTCCCGAAAGGTGCTGGGCGGATT
CGGGGCGGCGGAGGCCGAGCGGCTGCAGCGGCGGTACCGGTAGAGGCAGTGGTAGCGGCGGCGGGAGGCA
GGGCTAGCGCACGCGGTGAGGGCGCCGGGCAGCCGTCCACATCAGCCCAGGGACAACCTGCCGCCCCGGT
GCCACAGAAGCGAGGACGCGGCCGACCCAGGAAGCAGCAGCAAGAGCCAACCTGTGAGCCCTCTCCTAAG
AGACCCAGAGGAAGACCCAAAGGCAGCAAAAACAAGAGCCCCTCTAAAGCAGCCCAGAAGAAAGCAGAGA
CCATTGGAGAAAAACGGCCAAGAGGCAGACCTAGGAAATGGCCACAACAAGTCGTTCAGAAGAAGCCTGC
TCAGGAGACTGAAGAGACATCCTCGCAAGAGTCCGCAGAGGAGGATTAGGGGGCGCCGACATTCAATTTC
TACCTCAGCATCAGTTGGATCTTTTGAAGGGAGAAGACACTGCAGTGACCAGTTATTCTTAACTGCCACG
GTCTTTCTACTTCCTGCGGGGTGGGGCGGGGGCGGGGCTGG
