>Addgene plasmid #52038 | pcDNA3.1-Hmga2 shMut ATG wt | addgene partial sequence | sequence record 82195 | BGH-rev 5'-TAGAAGGCACAGTCGAGG-3'
CGAGCGGCCGCCACTGTGCTGGATATCTGCAGAATTCGCCCTTGGCTGTTATGTTTATTGTGCAGACAGT
GATAATCCACTAGAGAAGGTATTGCCACAAGCAAGCCGTCCAAGTACAATCACAGACAGCGACTCTACAC
AAGGAACAGAGAACGAAGTCAGAGGGCACACAAAGGAACGGGGAGAAAGTTGGATGCAGGAATTCGCCTT
GATAAGTTTCTCCTGCAAACATACTTAGCTTGCAGAAATGGTAGAGAAGTTAGATGTCCAGTCTTACTTA
GCTGTGACCAACAACAGTAAAAAACAGTCTTATAAAATTTATCTCCCACAAAAATAAACTATATATATAA
AAATTTTATGATGTTCTCACTGTTCCATTGGACACAAGCCTTTTTTTTTCTCTTTTTTTTCTTTTTTTTC
AGTATGAAAAATGAGGTATACTGGGACTTAAGAGGTAGTAGTGTGTTTTGATTGTACAACATACAGGAAA
TAAGGAATAACTTCATCAGAGATGGAAATTGCTCGGTGTGCCGAGTCTGGCCAACACGAGAAGCTGCTTC
AGTTTTTATGAGCTGGCCAAAATGAGGTTTCTGTAAGGCCCATCCGAAGACCCGGAATGAGAATCTGATA
TTTATAAGCCACTGTTTATTTGATTATTTAATGCATTGTTAACAGTCATGTTGAATTTTAATCTCTCCAT
AGCTCCTTTGGCGACTCACAACAGTGAGCCATCTGCCAGTCTCAGAGCGGCACGTGGCCTTTGAAGTAAC
CTCCCTGAAAACAGCTGGAAGAGACATGGTTGTTTGTTTGTTTCATTTGGCTTCAGTATTAACTTATACT
GACACAAGCCACTATGAGAAACTACCTCCTGGCCCAGTGGGTAACACTCTGGAAAGTCAGC
