>Addgene plasmid #52038 | pcDNA3.1-Hmga2 shMut ATG wt | addgene partial sequence | sequence record 82799 | mHmga2-3UTR-Rev 5'-mouse 3' UTR Hmga2 to get the let7 sites-3'
AACCTCCCTGAAAACAGCTGGAAGAGACATGGTTGTTTGTTTGTTTCATTTGGCTTCAGTATTAACTTAT
ACTGACACAAGCCACTATGAGAAACTACCTCCTGGCCCAGTGGGTAACACTCTGGAAAGTCAGCACACTT
AATAGGAGAGAAAGGCATAGAAACTCTACACAAGAAGCGTCCAAAACAAATCTGCTTGAGACATTTTTTT
ACAAAAATCACATTGTGTAAAATACATGAAAAAATATCGGTCAAGCATATTCTTCTAGGCAACAAATCTT
AGAAATCTATTTTTTTCCTTTTTCATTGCATTAGGCAAAAGGCTGAGCTGGTTGTAGCAAAATTTCAAGT
TTCTTTGAAGGTTGGCTTGATTTTAATTCATTTATTTTTGCAAAAGTATGTAAAAAAATTGTGTTTCTAT
CAAGTGTCTTTTACCAAAAAAAATGTTTCAATGAGGGAGAGGTGAGGTTTGAGCTCCTTCAAACATGGGG
GAAGGAAATCAATGAGTGATATAGGCTGCAAGTTCGTTCCTTTGGAAGTGTGGAGGTAGTTCCTTGCAAA
TCAGGAAGTCCATTTGTTTCAATAATTCATTTGAGGTACAAACTTGGAGACTTATATTTGAACACTACAG
ATGTGTGTGTGTGATACAAAGTAGTGTCACTGAAAAAAAAATTCTCCTTAAGAACCTAGGAGCAACTTGA
CTCAAAACTGTTTCAAATTAATGTAACAATCTAGCAGGAAAGCTGCCACAAGCATTTGTAACATTTTAAT
TAAAAAAAAAAAAAGTCATAGAAACATGCATAGCCTGCTGAGACGGAGTAAGAGTACAGAGAAGAATGGT
CGAGAACTGGGGATGGCTGAGATGCCGACCCAGTAAGGTTTGGTTTGGTTTTGGTGGGCTTTTTTTTTTC
CTTTCTCTTGCAGGGCTTGTGTCTAGCAGCGTGTAACAAGTGCAGGGCTGTAAATTCACTGTAGCATTCA
GAGGTAGTATTGAGGA
