[The description below was written by a language model from this plasmid's Addgene catalogue record.]
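Description:
pcDNA3.1-Hmga2 shMut ATG wt is a mammalian expression plasmid built on the commercial pcDNA3.1 backbone. It is maintained as a high-copy plasmid in E. coli under ampicillin selection, and it carries a neomycin resistance marker so that transfected mammalian cells can be selected with G418 to derive stable lines. No feature table accompanies the record, so other backbone elements are not documented here. The listed 3′ sequencing primer does imply the bovine growth hormone polyadenylation region that normally follows the cloning site in this vector family.

The insert is mouse Hmga2, placed under the CMV promoter for strong constitutive transcription and cloned into an EcoRI site that is preserved at both ends. "shMut" indicates that the shRNA binding site in the transcript has been mutated. The expressed RNA should therefore escape knockdown by an shRNA directed against endogenous Hmga2, the usual design for rescue experiments.

The record is internally inconsistent about the start codon. The plasmid name and purpose line say "ATG wt", implying an intact initiation codon and a translatable transcript, whereas the mutation field lists "first ATG mutated". This cannot be resolved from the catalogue fields alone and should be checked against the sequence.

The associated study concerns Hmga2 acting as a competing endogenous RNA in lung cancer progression. In that context, the construct most plausibly serves as an shRNA-resistant re-expression vector, used alongside start-codon variants to separate protein-dependent from RNA-dependent effects of Hmga2. The record does not state the extent of the insert, for example whether untranslated regions are included.
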