Addgene plasmid #52038: pcDNA3.1-Hmga2 shMut ATG wt
Purpose: encodes shMut HMGA2 ATG wt
Depositing lab: Julian Downward. Depositing organization: Cancer Research UK. Publication: HMGA2 functions as a competing endogenous RNA to promote lung cancer progression. Kumar MS, Armenteros-Monterroso E, East P, Chakravorty P, Matthews N, Winslow MM, Downward J. Nature. 2014 Jan 9;505(7482):212-7. doi: 10.1038/nature12785. Epub 2013 Dec 4. PubMed 24305048.
Backbone
  Vector backbone: pcDNA3.1
  Backbone manufacturer: Invitrogen
  Vector type: Mammalian Expression
  Selectable markers: Neomycin (select with G418)
Growth in bacteria
  Bacterial resistance: Ampicillin, 100 μg/mL
  Growth temperature: 37°C
  Growth strain: DH5alpha
  Copy number: High Copy
Gene/Insert
  Gene/Insert name: Hmga2
  Species: M. musculus (mouse)
  Mutation: shRNA binding site mutated, first ATG mutated
  Entrez Gene: Hmga2 (a.k.a. 9430083A20Rik, HMGI-C, Hmgic, pg, pygmy)
  Promoter: CMV
  Cloning method: Restriction Enzyme; 5′ cloning site EcoRI (not destroyed); 3′ cloning site EcoRI (not destroyed)
  Sequencing primers: 5′ CMV-F; 3′ BGH-rev
Terms and licenses: Academic/Nonprofit Terms; Industry Terms: Not Available to Industry
How to cite: pcDNA3.1-Hmga2 shMut ATG wt was a gift from Julian Downward (Addgene plasmid # 52038 ; http://n2t.net/addgene:52038 ; RRID:Addgene_52038)
